>Addgene plasmid #76775 | MPP6 gRNA (BRDN0001146073) | addgene full sequence | sequence record 186482 | Addgene Assembled Sequence
CCCGGGTGCAAAGATGGATAAAGTTTTAAACAGAGAGGAATCTTTGCAGCTAATGGACCTTCTAGGTCTT
GAAAGGAGTGGGAATTGGCTCCGGTGCCCGTCAGTGGGCAGAGCGCACATCGCCCACAGTCCCCGAGAAG
TTGGGGGGAGGGGTCGGCAATTGATCCGGTGCCTAGAGAAGGTGGCGCGGGGTAAACTGGGAAAGTGATG
TCGTGTACTGGCTCCGCCTTTTTCCCGAGGGTGGGGGAGAACCGTATATAAGTGCAGTAGTCGCCGTGAA
CGTTCTTTTTCGCAACGGGTTTGCCGCCAGAACACAGGTAAGTGCCGTGTGTGGTTCCCGCGGGCCTGGC
CTCTTTACGGGTTATGGCCCTTGCGTGCCTTGAATTACTTCCACCTGGCTGCAGTACGTGATTCTTGATC
CCGAGCTTCGGGTTGGAAGTGGGTGGGAGAGTTCGAGGCCTTGCGCTTAAGGAGCCCCTTCGCCTCGTGC
TTGAGTTGAGGCCTGGCCTGGGCGCTGGGGCCGCCGCGTGCGAATCTGGTGGCACCTTCGCGCCTGTCTC
GCTGCTTTCGATAAGTCTCTAGCCATTTAAAATTTTTGATGACCTGCTGCGACGCTTTTTTTCTGGCAAG
ATAGTCTTGTAAATGCGGGCCAAGATCTGCACACTGGTATTTCGGTTTTTGGGGCCGCGGGCGGCGACGG
GGCCCGTGCGTCCCAGCGCACATGTTCGGCGAGGCGGGGCCTGCGAGCGCGGCCACCGAGAATCGGACGG
GGGTAGTCTCAAGCTGGCCGGCCTGCTCTGGTGCCTGGCCTCGCGCCGCCGTGTATCGCCCCGCCCTGGG
CGGCAAGGCTGGCCCGGTCGGCACCAGTTGCGTGAGCGGAAAGATGGCCGCTTCCCGGCCCTGCTGCAGG
GAGCTCAAAATGGAGGACGCGGCGCTCGGGAGAGCGGGCGGGTGAGTCACCCACACAAAGGAAAAGGGCC
TTTCCGTCCTCAGCCGTCGCTTCATGTGACTCCACGGAGTACCGGGCGCCGTCCAGGCACCTCGATTAGT
TCTCGAGCTTTTGGAGTACGTCGTCTTTAGGTTGGGGGGAGGGGTTTTATGCGATGGAGTTTCCCCACAC
TGAGTGGGTGGAGACTGAAGTTAGGCCAGCTTGGCACTTGATGTAATTCTCCTTGGAATTTGCCCTTTTT
GAGTTTGGATCTTGGTTCATTCTCAAGCCTCAGACAGTGGTTCAAAGTTTTTTTCTTCCATTTCAGGTGT
CGTGACGTACGGCCACCATGACCGAGTACAAGCCCACGGTGCGCCTCGCCACCCGCGACGACGTCCCCAG
GGCCGTACGCACCCTCGCCGCCGCGTTCGCCGACTACCCCGCCACGCGCCACACCGTCGATCCGGACCGC
CACATCGAGCGGGTCACCGAGCTGCAAGAACTCTTCCTCACGCGCGTCGGGCTCGACATCGGCAAGGTGT
GGGTCGCGGACGACGGCGCCGCCGTGGCGGTCTGGACCACGCCGGAGAGCGTCGAAGCGGGGGCGGTGTT
CGCCGAGATCGGCCCGCGCATGGCCGAGTTGAGCGGTTCCCGGCTGGCCGCGCAGCAACAGATGGAAGGC
CTCCTGGCGCCGCACCGGCCCAAGGAGCCCGCGTGGTTCCTGGCCACCGTCGGAGTCTCGCCCGACCACC
AGGGCAAGGGTCTGGGCAGCGCCGTCGTGCTCCCCGGAGTGGAGGCGGCCGAGCGCGCCGGGGTGCCCGC
CTTCCTGGAGACCTCCGCGCCCCGCAACCTCCCCTTCTACGAGCGGCTCGGCTTCACCGTCACCGCCGAC
GTCGAGGTGCCCGAAGGACCGCGCACCTGGTGCATGACCCGCAAGCCCGGTGCCTGAACGCGTTAAGTCG
ACAATCAACCTCTGGATTACAAAATTTGTGAAAGATTGACTGGTATTCTTAACTATGTTGCTCCTTTTAC
GCTATGTGGATACGCTGCTTTAATGCCTTTGTATCATGCTATTGCTTCCCGTATGGCTTTCATTTTCTCC
TCCTTGTATAAATCCTGGTTGCTGTCTCTTTATGAGGAGTTGTGGCCCGTTGTCAGGCAACGTGGCGTGG
TGTGCACTGTGTTTGCTGACGCAACCCCCACTGGTTGGGGCATTGCCACCACCTGTCAGCTCCTTTCCGG
GACTTTCGCTTTCCCCCTCCCTATTGCCACGGCGGAACTCATCGCCGCCTGCCTTGCCCGCTGCTGGACA
GGGGCTCGGCTGTTGGGCACTGACAATTCCGTGGTGTTGTCGGGGAAATCATCGTCCTTTCCTTGGCTGC
TCGCCTGTGTTGCCACCTGGATTCTGCGCGGGACGTCCTTCTGCTACGTCCCTTCGGCCCTCAATCCAGC
GGACCTTCCTTCCCGCGGCCTGCTGCCGGCTCTGCGGCCTCTTCCGCGTCTTCGCCTTCGCCCTCAGACG
AGTCGGATCTCCCTTTGGGCCGCCTCCCCGCGTCGACTTTAAGACCAATGACTTACAAGGCAGCTGTAGA
TCTTAGCCACTTTTTAAAAGAAAAGGGGGGACTGGAAGGGCTAATTCACTCCCAACGAAGACAAGATCTG
CTTTTTGCTTGTACTGGGTCTCTCTGGTTAGACCAGATCTGAGCCTGGGAGCTCTCTGGCTAACTAGGGA
ACCCACTGCTTAAGCCTCAATAAAGCTTGCCTTGAGTGCTTCAAGTAGTGTGTGCCCGTCTGTTGTGTGA
CTCTGGTAACTAGAGATCCCTCAGACCCTTTTAGTCAGTGTGGAAAATCTCTAGCAGTACGTATAGTAGT
TCATGTCATCTTATTATTCAGTATTTATAACTTGCAAAGAAATGAATATCAGAGAGTGAGAGGAACTTGT
TTATTGCAGCTTATAATGGTTACAAATAAAGCAATAGCATCACAAATTTCACAAATAAAGCATTTTTTTC
ACTGCATTCTAGTTGTGGTTTGTCCAAACTCATCAATGTATCTTATCATGTCTGGCTCTAGCTATCCCGC
CCCTAACTCCGCCCATCCCGCCCCTAACTCCGCCCAGTTCCGCCCATTCTCCGCCCCATGGCTGACTAAT
TTTTTTTATTTATGCAGAGGCCGAGGCCGCCTCGGCCTCTGAGCTATTCCAGAAGTAGTGAGGAGGCTTT
TTTGGAGGCCTAGGGACGTACCCAATTCGCCCTATAGTGAGTCGTATTACGCGCGCTCACTGGCCGTCGT
TTTACAACGTCGTGACTGGGAAAACCCTGGCGTTACCCAACTTAATCGCCTTGCAGCACATCCCCCTTTC
GCCAGCTGGCGTAATAGCGAAGAGGCCCGCACCGATCGCCCTTCCCAACAGTTGCGCAGCCTGAATGGCG
AATGGG
[124 nt withheld, positions 3367-3490]
C
[91 nt withheld, positions 3492-3582]
A
[49 nt withheld, positions 3584-3632]
CCTTTGACGTTGGAGTCCACGTTCTTT
[37 nt withheld, positions 3660-3696]
ACCCTATCTCGGTCTATTCTTTTGATTTATAAGGGATTTTGCCGATTTCGGCCTATTGGTTAAAAAATGA
GCTGATTTAACAAAAATTTAACGCGAATTTTAACAAAATATTAACGCTTACAATTTAGGTGGCACTTTTC
GGGGAAATGTGCGCGGAACCCCTATTTGTTTATTTTTCTAAATACATTCAAATATGTATCCGCTCATGAG
ACAATAACCCTGATAAATGCTTCAATAATATTGAAAAAGGAAGAGTATGAGTATTCAACATTTCCGTGTC
GCCCTTATTCCCTTTTTTGCGGCATTTTGCCTTCCTGTTTTTGCTCACCCAGAAACGCTGGTGAAAGTAA
AAGATGCTGAAGATCAGTTGGGTGCACGAGTGGGTTACATCGAACTGGATCTCAACAGCGGTAAGATCCT
TGAGAGTTTTCGCCCCGAAGAACGTTTTCCAATGATGAGCACTTTTAAAGTTCTGCTATGTGGCGCGGTA
TTATCCCGTATTGACGCCGGGCAAGAGCAACTCGGTCGCCGCATACACTATTCTCAGAATGACTTGGTTG
AGTACTCACCAGTCACAGAAAAGCATCTTACGGATGGCATGACAGTAAGAGAATTATGCAGTGCTGCCAT
AACCATGAGTGATAACACTGCGGCCAACTTACTTCTGACAACGATCGGAGGACCGAAGGAGCTAACCGCT
TTTTTGCACAACATGGGGGATCATGTAACTCGCCTTGATCGTTGGGAACCGGAGCTGAATGAAGCCATAC
CAAACGACGAGCGTGACACCACGATGCCTGTAGCAATGGCAACAACGTTGCGCAAACTATTAACTGGCGA
ACTACTTACTCTAGCTTCCCGGCAACAATTAATAGACTGGATGGAGGCGGATAAAGTTGCAGGACCACTT
CTGCGCTCGGCCCTTCCGGCTGGCTGGTTTATTGCTGATAAATCTGGAGCCGGTGAGCGTGGGTCTCGCG
GTATCATTGCAGCACTGGGGCCAGATGGTAAGCCCTCCCGTATCGTAGTTATCTACACGACGGGGAGTCA
GGCAACTATGGATGAACGAAATAGACAGATCGCTGAGATAGGTGCCTCACTGATTAAGCATTGGTAACTG
TCAGACCAAGTTTACTCATATATACTTTAGATTGATTTAAAACTTCATTTTTAATTTAAAAGGATCTAGG
TGAAGATCCTTTTTGATAATCTCATGACCAAAATCCCTTAACGTGAGTTTTCGTTCCACTGAGCGTCAGA
CCCCGTAGAAAAGATCAAAGGATCTTCTTGAGATCCTTTTTTTCTGCGCGTAATCTGCTGCTTGCAAACA
AAAAAACCACCGCTACCAGCGGTGGTTTGTTTGCCGGATCAAGAGCTACCAACTCTTTTTCCGAAGGTAA
CTGGCTTCAGCAGAGCGCAGATACCAAATACTGTTCTTCTAGTGTAGCCGTAGTTAGGCCACCACTTCAA
GAACTCTGTAGCACCGCCTACATACCTCGCTCTGCTAATCCTGTTACCAGTGGCTGCTGCCAGTGGCGAT
AAGTCGTGTCTTACCGGGTTGGACTCAAGACGATAGTTACCGGATAAGGCGCAGCGGTCGGGCTGAACGG
GGGGTTCGTGCACACAGCCCAGCTTGGAGCGAACGACCTACACCGAACTGAGATACCTACAGCGTGAGCT
ATGAGAAAGCGCCACGCTTCCCGAAGGGAGAAAGGCGGACAGGTATCCGGTAAGCGGCAGGGTCGGAACA
GGAGAGCGCACGAGGGAGCTTCCAGGGGGAAACGCCTGGTATCTTTATAGTCCTGTCGGGTTTCGCCACC
TCTGACTTGAGCGTCGATTTTTGTGATGCTCGTCAGGGGGGCGGAGCCTATGGAAAAACGCCAGCAACGC
GGCCTTTTTACGGTTCCTGGCCTTTTGCTGGCCTTTTGCTCACATGTTCTTTCCTGCGTTATCCCCTGAT
TCTGTGGATAACCGTATTACCGCCTTTGAGTGAGCTGATACCGCTCGCCGCAGCCGAACGACCGAGCGCA
GCGAGTCAGTGAGCGAGGAAGCGGAAGAGCGCCCAATACGCAAACCGCCTCTCCCCGCGCGTTGGCCGAT
TCATTAATGCAGCTGGCACGACAGGTTTCCCGACTGGAAAGCGGGCAGTGAGCGCAACGCAATTAATGTG
AGTTAGCTCACTCATTAGGCACCCCAGGCTTTACACTTTATGCTTCCGGCTCGTATGTTGTGTGGAATTG
TGAGCGGATAACAATTTCACACAGGAAACAGCTATGACCATGATTACGCCAAGCGCGCAATTAACCCTCA
CTAAAGGGAACAAAAGCTGGAGCTGCAAGCTTAATGTAGTCTTATGCAATACTCTTGTAGTCTTGCAACA
TGGTAACGATGAGTTAGCAACATGCCTTACAAGGAGAGAAAAAGCACCGTGCATGCCGATTGGTGGAAGT
AAGGTGGTACGATCGTGCCTTATTAGGAAGGCAACAGACGGGTCTGACATGGATTGGACGAACCACTGAA
TTGCCGCATTGCAGAGATATTGTATTTAAGTGCCTAGCTCGATACATAAACGGGTCTCTCTGGTTAGACC
AGATCTGAGCCTGGGAGCTCTCTGGCTAACTAGGGAACCCACTGCTTAAGCCTCAATAAAGCTTGCCTTG
AGTGCTTCAAGTAGTGTGTGCCCGTCTGTTGTGTGACTCTGGTAACTAGAGATCCCTCAGACCCTTTTAG
TCAGTGTGGAAAATCTCTAGCAGTGGCGCCCGAACAGGGACTTGAAAGCGAAAGGGAAACCAGAGGAGCT
CTCTCGACGCAGGACTCGGCTTGCTGAAGCGCGCACGGCAAGAGGCGAGGGGCGGCGACTGGTGAGTACG
CCAAAAATTTTGACTAGCGGAGGCTAGAAGGAGAGAGATGGGTGCGAGAGCGTCAGTATTAAGCGGGGGA
GAATTAGATCGCGATGGGAAAAAATTCGGTTAAGGCCAGGGGGAAAGAAAAAATATAAATTAAAACATAT
AGTATGGGCAAGCAGGGAGCTAGAACGATTCGCAGTTAATCCTGGCCTGTTAGAAACATCAGAAGGCTGT
AGACAAATACTGGGACAGCTACAACCATCCCTTCAGACAGGATCAGAAGAACTTAGATCATTATATAATA
CAGTAGCAACCCTCTATTGTGTGCATCAAAGGATAGAGATAAAAGACACCAAGGAAGCTTTAGACAAGAT
AGAGGAAGAGCAAAACAAAAGTAAGACCACCGCACAGCAAGCGGCCGCTGATCTTCAGACCTGGAGGAGG
AGATATGAGGGACAATTGGAGAAGTGAATTATATAAATATAAAGTAGTAAAAATTGAACCATTAGGAGTA
GCACCCACCAAGGCAAAGAGAAGAGTGGTGCAGAGAGAAAAAAGAGCAGTGGGAATAGGAGCTTTGTTCC
TTGGGTTCTTGGGAGCAGCAGGAAGCACTATGGGCGCAGCGTCAATGACGCTGACGGTACAGGCCAGACA
ATTATTGTCTGGTATAGTGCAGCAGCAGAACAATTTGCTGAGGGCTATTGAGGCGCAACAGCATCTGTTG
CAACTCACAGTCTGGGGCATCAAGCAGCTCCAGGCAAGAATCCTGGCTGTGGAAAGATACCTAAAGGATC
AACAGCTCCTGGGGATTTGGGGTTGCTCTGGAAAACTCATTTGCACCACTGCTGTGCCTTGGAATGCTAG
TTGGAGTAATAAATCTCTGGAACAGATTTGGAATCACACGACCTGGATGGAGTGGGACAGAGAAATTAAC
AATTACACAAGCTTAATACACTCCTTAATTGAAGAATCGCAAAACCAGCAAGAAAAGAATGAACAAGAAT
TATTGGAATTAGATAAATGGGCAAGTTTGTGGAATTGGTTTAACATAACAAATTGGCTGTGGTATATAAA
ATTATTCATAATGATAGTAGGAGGCTTGGTAGGTTTAAGAATAGTTTTTGCTGTACTTTCTATAGTGAAT
AGAGTTAGGCAGGGATATTCACCATTATCGTTTCAGACCCACCTCCCAACCCCGAGGGGACCCAGAGAGG
GCCTATTTCCCATGATTCCTTCATATTTGCATATACGATACAAGGCTGTTAGAGAGATAATTAGAATTAA
TTTGACTGTAAACACAAAGATATTAGTACAAAATACGTGACGTAGAAAGTAATAATTTCTTGGGTAGTTT
GCAGTTTTAAAATTATGTTTTAAAATGGACTATCATATGCTTACCGTAACTTGAAAGTATTTCGATTTCT
TGGCTTTATATATCTTGTGGAAAGGACGAAACACCGGGGGGAATGATAGATCGACAGTTTTAGAGCTAGA
AATAGCAAGTTAAAATAAGGCTAGTCCGTTATCAACTTGAAAAAGTGGCACCGAGTCGGTGCTTTTTTAA
GCTTGGCGTAACTAGATCTTGAGACAAATGGCAGTATTCATCCACAATTTTAAAAGAAAAGGGGGGATTG
GGGGGTACAGTGCAGGGGAAAGAATAGTAGACATAATAGCAACAGACATACAAACTAAAGAATTACAAAA
ACAAATTACAAAAATTCAAAATTTTCGGGTTTATTACAGGGACAGCAGAGATCCACTTTGGCGCCGGCTC
GAGGGGG
Features (pLannotate 1.2.2; 29 found; start..end, strand, type, name):
     14..80      +  CDS            small t antigen (fragment): SV40 (simian virus 40) small t antigen
    106..317     +  promoter       EF-1α core promoter: core promoter for human elongation factor EF-1α
    318..1256    +  intron         EF-1α intron A: intron upstream of the start codon of human EF-1α
   1278..1877    +  CDS            PuroR (fragment): puromycin N-acetyltransferase; pac from Streptomyces; confers resistance to puromycin
   1893..2481    +  misc_feature   WPRE: woodchuck hepatitis virus posttranscriptional regulatory element
   2532..2551    +  misc_feature   cPPT/CTS (fragment): central polypurine tract and central termination sequence of HIV-1
   2553..2786    +  LTR            3' LTR (ΔU3): self-inactivating 3' long terminal repeat (LTR) from HIV-1
   2864..2985    +  polyA_signal   SV40 poly(A) signal: SV40 polyadenylation signal
   3025..3160    +  rep_origin     SV40 ori: SV40 origin of replication
   3181..3199    -  promoter       T7 promoter: promoter for bacteriophage T7 RNA polymerase
   3207..3362    +  CDS            lacZα (fragment): LacZα fragment of β-galactosidase; lacZ fragment
   3367..3795    +  rep_origin     f1 ori (sequence partly withheld): f1 bacteriophage origin of replication; arrow indicates direction of (+) strand synthesis
   3848..3952    +  promoter       AmpR promoter: bla
   3953..4813    +  CDS            AmpR: β-lactamase; bla; confers resistance to ampicillin, carbenicillin, and related antibiotics
   4984..5572    +  rep_origin     ori: high-copy-number ColE1/pMB1/pBR322/pUC origin of replication
   5755..5847    +  CDS            lacI (fragment): lac repressor; lacI; The lac repressor binds to the lac operator to inhibit transcription in E. coli. This inhibition can be relieved by adding lactose or isopropyl-β-D-thiogalactopyranoside (IPTG).
   5860..5881    +  protein_bind   CAP binding site: CAP binding activates transcription in the presence of cAMP. E. coli catabolite activator protein
   5896..5926    +  promoter       lac promoter: promoter for the E. coli lac operon
   5934..5950    +  protein_bind   lac operator: The lac repressor binds to the lac operator to inhibit transcription in E. coli. This inhibition can be relieved by adding lactose or isopropyl-β-D-thiogalactopyranoside (IPTG). lac repressor encoded by lacI
   5995..6013    +  promoter       T3 promoter: promoter for bacteriophage T3 RNA polymerase
   6041..6267    +  promoter       RSV promoter: Rous sarcoma virus enhancer/promoter
   6268..6448    +  LTR            5' LTR (truncated): truncated 5' long terminal repeat (LTR) from HIV-1
   6495..6620    +  misc_feature   HIV-1 Ψ: packaging signal of human immunodeficiency virus type 1
   6604..6967    +  CDS            HIV-1 gag (fragment): gag protein from human immunodeficiency virus 1; gag
   7113..7346    +  misc_feature   RRE: The Rev response element (RRE) of HIV-1 allows for Rev-dependent mRNA export from the nucleus to the cytoplasm.
   7723..7749    +  CDS            Rev (fragment): human immunodeficiency virus 1 (HIV-1) Rev protein; rev; enhances nuclear export of unspliced and incompletely spliced viral mRNAs
   7753..7993    +  promoter       U6 promoter: RNA polymerase III promoter for human U6 snRNA
   8023..8098    +  misc_RNA       gRNA scaffold: guide RNA scaffold for the Streptococcus pyogenes CRISPR/Cas9 system
   8154..8271    +  misc_feature   cPPT/CTS: central polypurine tract and central termination sequence of HIV-1
