[The description below was written by a language model from this plasmid's Addgene catalogue record and pLannotate feature annotations shown in this document.]
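Description:
MPP6 gRNA (BRDN0001146073) is a third-generation lentiviral guide RNA plasmid built on the lentiGuide-Puro backbone and designed to direct Streptococcus pyogenes Cas9 to the human MPP6 gene. In bacteria it is maintained as a high-copy plasmid through a ColE1/pUC-type origin and selected with ampicillin via the β-lactamase gene. An f1 origin, an SV40 origin and remnants of lac and T7/T3 promoter elements are also present in the backbone.

The lentiviral transfer cassette starts with an RSV promoter fused to a truncated HIV-1 5' LTR, which drives Tat-independent production of the genomic RNA in packaging cells. This is followed by the Ψ packaging signal with a partial gag sequence and the Rev response element for nuclear export of the unspliced transcript. The cassette ends in a self-inactivating ΔU3 3' LTR. Within it, a human U6 RNA polymerase III promoter drives the MPP6-specific spacer joined to the Cas9 gRNA scaffold. A central polypurine tract follows the scaffold. Downstream, the EF-1α core promoter with its intron A expresses puromycin N-acetyltransferase, allowing selection of transduced mammalian cells. A WPRE after this gene enhances transcript expression.

The plasmid does not encode Cas9. It is meant to be used alongside a separate Cas9 expression vector or in cells that already express the nuclease, typically to knock out MPP6. According to the depositor, the guide was designed against two MPP6 reference transcripts and belongs to a human kinome gRNA collection, developed in work on optimizing sgRNA activity and minimizing off-target effects.
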