Addgene plasmid #76775: MPP6 gRNA (BRDN0001146073)
Purpose: 3rd generation lentiviral gRNA plasmid targeting human MPP6
Depositing lab: John Doench & David Root. Depositing organization: Broad Institute. Publication: Optimized sgRNA design to maximize activity and minimize off-target effects of CRISPR-Cas9. Doench JG, Fusi N, Sullender M, Hegde M, Vaimberg EW, Donovan KF, Smith I, Tothova Z, Wilen C, Orchard R, Virgin HW, Listgarten J, Root DE. Nat Biotechnol. 2016 Jan 18. doi: 10.1038/nbt.3437. PubMed 26780180.
Backbone
  Vector backbone: lentiGuide-Puro
  Backbone manufacturer: Zhang Lab (Addgene plasmid # 52963)
  Vector type: Mammalian Expression, Lentiviral, CRISPR
  Selectable markers: Puromycin
Growth in bacteria
  Bacterial resistance: Ampicillin, 100 μg/mL
  Growth temperature: 37°C
  Growth strain: DH5alpha
  Copy number: High Copy
Gene/Insert
  Gene/Insert name: MPP6 (alt names: MPP6; NM_001303037.1)
  gRNA/shRNA sequence: GGGGGAATGATAGATCGACA
  Species: H. sapiens (human)
  Promoter: hU6
  Cloning method: Unknown
  Sequencing primers: 5′ U6-F; 3′ pS2-R
Terms and licenses: Academic/Nonprofit Terms; Industry Terms: Not Available to Industry
Depositor comments: The gRNA was designed to target the following Genbank reference sequence(s): NM_001303037.1,NM_016447.3. Note that this plasmid does NOT contain Cas9. It should be used in conjunction with lentiCas9-Blast (Addgene #52962) or otherwise with cell lines already expressing Cas9. Browse the full kinome gRNA library at http://www.addgene.org/pooled-library/broadgpp-human-kinome/ or visit http://www.broadinstitute.org/rnai/public/ for detailed protocols and information.
How to cite: MPP6 gRNA (BRDN0001146073) was a gift from John Doench & David Root (Addgene plasmid # 76775 ; http://n2t.net/addgene:76775 ; RRID:Addgene_76775)
