>Addgene plasmid #76775 | MPP6 gRNA (BRDN0001146073) | depositor partial sequence | sequence record 144235 | Target Sequence
GGGGGAATGATAGATCGACA
