>Addgene plasmid #76775 | MPP6 gRNA (BRDN0001146073) | addgene partial sequence | sequence record 186481 | hU6-F
GAAAGTAATAATTTCTTGGGTAGTTTGCAGTTTTAAAATTATGTTTTAAAATGGACTATCATATGCTTAC
CGTAACTTGAAAGTATTTCGATTTCTTGGCTTTATATATCTTGTGGAAAGGACGAAACACCGGGGGGAAT
GATAGATCGACAGTTTTAGAGCTAGAAATAGCAAGTTAAAATAAGGCTAGTCCGTTATCAACTTGAAAAA
GTGGCACCGAGTCGGTGCTTTTTTAAGCTTGGCGTAACTAGATCTTGAGACAAATGGCAGTATTCATCCA
CAATTTTAAAAGAAAAGGGGGGATTGGGGGGTACAGTGCAGGGGAAAGAATAGTAGACATAATAGCAACA
GACATACAAACTAAAGAATTACAAAAACAAATTACAAAAATTCAAAATTTTCGGGTTTATTACAGGGACA
GCAGAGATCCACTTTGGCGCCGGCTCGAGGGGGCCCGGGTGCAAAGATGGATAAAGTTTTAAACAGAGAG
GAATCTTTGCAGCTAATGGACCTTCTAGGTCTTGAAAGGAGTGGGAATTGGCTCCGGTGCCCGTCAGTGG
GCAGAGCGCA
